>Addgene plasmid #62960 | Mucolipin1-pEGFP C3 | depositor partial sequence | sequence record 103970 | insert sequence including sites
CTCGAGGCCACC
[1740 nt withheld, positions 13-1752]
TGAGGTACC
