>Addgene plasmid #62960 | Mucolipin1-pEGFP C3 | addgene partial sequence | sequence record 107492 | CMV-F 5'-CGCAAATGGGCGGTAGGCGTG-3'
CTATATAAGCAGAGCTGGTTTAGTGAACCGTCAGATCCGCTAGCGCTACCGGTCGCCACCATGGTGAGCA
AGGGCGAGGAGCTGTTCACCGGGGTGGTGCCCATCCTGGTCGAGCTGGACGGCGACGTAAACGGCCACAA
GTTCAGCGTGTCCGGCGAGGGCGAGGGCGATGCCACCTACGGCAAGCTGACCCTGAAGTTCATCTGCACC
ACCGGCAAGCTGCCCGTGCCCTGGCCCACCCTCGTGACCACCCTGACCTACGGCGTGCAGTGCTTCAGCC
GCTACCCCGACCACATGAAGCAGCACGACTTCTTCAAGTCCGCCATGCCCGAAGGCTACGTCCAGGAGCG
CACCATCTTCTTCAAGGACGACGGCAACTACAAGACCCGCGCCGAGGTGAAGTTCGAGGGCGACACCCTG
GTGAACCGCATCGAGCTGAAGGGCATCGACTTCAAGGAGGACGGCAACATCCTGGGGCACAAGCTGGAGT
ACAACTACAACAGCCACAACGTCTATATCATGGCCGACAAGCAGAAGAACGGCATCAAGGTGAACTTCAA
GATCCGCCACAACATCGAGGACGGCAGCGTGCAGCTCGCCGACCACTACCAGCAGAACACCCCCATCGGC
GACGGCCCCGTGCTGCTGCCCGACAACCACTACCTGAGCACCCAGTCCGCCCTGAGCAAAGACCCCAACG
AGAAGCGCGATCACATGGTCCTGCTGGAGTTCGTGACCGCCGCCGGGATCACTCTCGGCATGGACGAGCT
GTACAAGTACTCAGATCTCGAGGCCACC
[303 nt withheld, positions 799-1101]
GA
