>Addgene plasmid #62960 | Mucolipin1-pEGFP C3 | addgene partial sequence | sequence record 107503 | EGFP-C 5'-CATGGTCCTGCTGGAGTTCGTG-3'
CTCTCGGCATGGACGAGCTGTACAAGTACTCAGATCTCGAGGCCACC
[1015 nt withheld, positions 48-1062]
