>Addgene plasmid #62960 | Mucolipin1-pEGFP C3 | addgene partial sequence | sequence record 107506 | SV40pA-R 5'-GAAATTTGTGATGCTATTGC-3'
AGCTGCAATAAACAAGTTAACAACAACAATTGCATTCATTTTATGTTTCAGGTTCAGGGGGAGGTGTGGG
AGGTTTTTTAAAGCAAGTAAAACCTCTACAAATGTGGTATGGCTGATTATGATCAGTTATCTAGATCCGG
TGGATCCCGGGCCCGCGGTACCTCA
[776 nt withheld, positions 166-941]
