[The description below was written by a language model from this plasmid's Addgene catalogue record.]
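Description:
Mucolipin1-pEGFP C3 is a mammalian expression plasmid built on the pEGFP C3 backbone, carrying the full-length human Mucolipin-1 coding sequence (gene MCOLN1, also known as TRPML1 or ML4). It is propagated in E. coli under kanamycin selection; the record lists the copy number as unknown and provides no feature table, so the origin of replication, polyadenylation signal and any mammalian selection marker are not stated for this construct.

The 1761 bp insert was placed between the XhoI and KpnI sites of the backbone's multiple cloning site, and both sites remain intact, so the insert can be excised or transferred. Expression is driven by the CMV promoter, a strong constitutive promoter in most mammalian cell lines. Because the EGFP open reading frame supplied by the backbone lies upstream of the cloning site, the product is a fusion protein with EGFP at the N terminus of Mucolipin-1. The coding sequence differs from the reference transcript by a single silent change at the codon for asparagine 328 (AAT rather than AAC), which leaves the protein sequence unaltered.

The associated publication characterises Mucolipin-1 as a lysosomal membrane protein required for intracellular lactosylceramide traffic. Consistent with that, the construct is suited to transfection of cultured mammalian cells to visualise the fluorescently tagged protein, follow its subcellular localisation by microscopy, and study its role in endolysosomal membrane and lipid trafficking.
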