Addgene plasmid #62960: Mucolipin1-pEGFP C3
Purpose: full length human Mucolipin-1 cloned into pEGFP C3
Depositing lab: Paul Luzio. Depositing organization: University of Cambridge. Publication: Mucolipin-1 is a lysosomal membrane protein required for intracellular lactosylceramide traffic. Pryor PR, Reimann F, Gribble FM, Luzio JP. Traffic. 2006 Oct;7(10):1388-98. 10.1111/j.1600-0854.2006.00475.x PubMed 16978393.
Backbone
  Vector backbone: pEGFP C3
  Vector type: Mammalian Expression
Growth in bacteria
  Bacterial resistance: Kanamycin, 50 μg/mL
  Growth temperature: 37°C
  Growth strain: DH5alpha
  Copy number: Unknown
Gene/Insert
  Gene/Insert name: Mucolipin-1
  Species: H. sapiens (human)
  Insert size (bp): 1761
  Mutation: Mucolipin-1 has 1 silent mutation compared to the coding sequence of NM_020533.2 N328 AAT instead of AAC
  GenBank ID: NM_020533.2 Q9GZU1
  Entrez Gene: MCOLN1 (a.k.a. LECD, MG-2, ML1, ML4, MLIV, MST080, MSTP080, TRP-ML1, TRPM-L1, TRPML1)
  Promoter: CMV
  Tag / fusion protein: EGFP (N terminal on backbone)
  Cloning method: Restriction Enzyme; 5′ cloning site XhoI (not destroyed); 3′ cloning site KpnI (not destroyed)
  Sequencing primers: 5′ 5’ CCGACAACCACTACCTGAGC 3’; 3′ 5’ ACAAACCACAACTAGAATGCAG 3’
Terms and licenses: Academic/Nonprofit Terms; Industry Terms: Not Available to Industry
How to cite: Mucolipin1-pEGFP C3 was a gift from Paul Luzio (Addgene plasmid # 62960 ; http://n2t.net/addgene:62960 ; RRID:Addgene_62960)
